Addgene plasmid #14431: pBabe neo IRES-EGFP
Depositing lab: L. Miguel Martins. Depositing organization: MRC Toxicology Unit.
Backbone
  Vector backbone: pBabe neo
  Backbone size w/o insert (bp): 5200
  Vector type: Mammalian Expression, Retroviral
  Selectable markers: Neomycin (select with G418)
Growth in bacteria
  Bacterial resistance: Ampicillin, 100 μg/mL
  Growth temperature: 37°C
  Growth strain: DH5alpha
  Copy number: Unknown
Gene/Insert
  Gene/Insert name: IRES-EGFP
  Species: Aequorea victoria
  Insert size (bp): 1331
  Cloning method: Restriction Enzyme; 5′ cloning site SnaB1, EcoRI (not destroyed)
  Sequencing primers: 5′ n/a
Terms and licenses: Academic/Nonprofit Terms; Industry Terms: Not Available to Industry
Depositor comments: pBabe vectors used to construct these EGFP expressing versions were described by Morgenstern and Land in NAR, Vol 18, No 12, pp3587 (1990), if you generate a publication using these vectors, please acknowledge L. Miguel Martins
How to cite: pBabe neo IRES-EGFP was a gift from L. Miguel Martins (Addgene plasmid # 14431 ; http://n2t.net/addgene:14431 ; RRID:Addgene_14431)
