[The description below was written by a language model from this plasmid's Addgene catalogue record and pLannotate feature annotations shown in this document.]
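Description:
pBabe neo IRES-EGFP is a Moloney murine leukemia virus-based retroviral vector for mammalian expression. It was made by placing an IRES-EGFP cassette of about 1.3 kb into the pBabe neo backbone, and the depositor's full sequence is 6,644 nt. It is propagated in E. coli through a high-copy ColE1/pUC-type origin and an ampicillin resistance gene (β-lactamase with its own bla promoter). In the annotated map the origin lies between the two LTRs, while AmpR sits outside them.

The proviral region is bounded by MoMLV long terminal repeats. Downstream of the 5′ LTR are a retroviral packaging signal (Ψ) and a truncated gag segment lacking its start codon, an arrangement that promotes encapsidation of the genomic RNA without producing Gag protein. A remnant multiple cloning site follows, with the recorded SnaBI and EcoRI sites left intact. It is positioned just upstream of an encephalomyocarditis virus IRES and the mammalian codon-optimised EGFP coding sequence from Aequorea victoria. A gene of interest cloned into this site would be transcribed from the 5′ LTR as the first cistron of a bicistronic message, and EGFP would be translated from the IRES to mark transduced cells. As deposited, the vector carries no upstream gene.

Further downstream, an SV40 enhancer/early promoter drives the neomycin phosphotransferase gene, allowing G418 selection of stably transduced cells. The short Tn5 transposase fragment annotated before neo is probably sequence carried over with the resistance cassette. Because the construct encodes no functional viral proteins, these must be supplied by a packaging cell line. The vector suits stable gene delivery with combined fluorescent tracking and drug selection, or use as an EGFP-only control.
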