Features (pLannotate 1.2.2; 14 found; start..end, strand, type, name):
      8..477     +  LTR            LTR: long terminal repeat from Moloney murine leukemia virus
    601..875     +  misc_feature   MESV Ψ (fragment): packaging signal of murine embryonic stem cell virus
    934..1350    +  CDS            gag (truncated): truncated Moloney murine leukemia virus (MMLV) gag gene lacking the start codon
   1397..1423    +  misc_feature   MCS (fragment): multiple cloning site
   1536..1998    +  misc_feature   IRES: internal ribosome entry site (IRES) of the encephalomyocarditis virus (EMCV)
   2012..2731    +  CDS            EGFP: the original enhanced GFP (Yang et al., 1996) mammalian codon-optimized
   2747..3076    +  promoter       SV40 promoter: SV40 enhancer and early promoter
   3078..3401    +  CDS            tnpA (fragment): TN5P_ECOLX - Also known as tnp. Experimental evidence at protein level: Swiss-Prot protein existence level 1. Mediates transposition of transposon Tn5 by a 'cut and paste' mechanism. First, the monomeric transposase binds the 19 bp inverted DNA repeats flanking the transposon. Then, dimerization of the DNA- bound transposase creates a synaptic DNA complex. After nicking of the first DNA strand, excision of the transposon proceeds through a series of intermediates. The transposase then mediates the insertion of the transposon at a new site by strand transfer. The activity of the wild- type tran
   3433..4224    +  CDS            neo: KKA2_KLEPN - Also known as kan, nptII. Experimental evidence at protein level: Swiss-Prot protein existence level 1. Resistance to kanamycin, neomycin, paromomycin, ribostamycin, butirosin and gentamicin B. From Klebsiella pneumoniae.
   4250..4817    +  rep_origin     ori: high-copy-number ColE1/pMB1/pBR322/pUC origin of replication
   4876..5469    +  LTR            LTR: long terminal repeat from Moloney murine leukemia virus
   5478..5524    +  LTR            5' LTR (truncated) (fragment): truncated long terminal repeat from Moloney murine sarcoma virus
   5656..6516    -  CDS            AmpR: β-lactamase; bla; confers resistance to ampicillin, carbenicillin, and related antibiotics
   6517..6621    -  promoter       AmpR promoter: bla
>Addgene plasmid #14431 | pBabe neo IRES-EGFP | depositor full sequence | sequence record 8087 | Author sequence
CTGCAGCCTGAATATGGGCCAAACAGGATATCTGTGGTAAGCAGTTCCTGCCCCGGCTCAGGGCCAAGAA
CAGATGGAACAGCTGAATATGGGCCAAACAGGATATCTGTGGTAAGCAGTTCCTGCCCCGGCTCAGGGCC
AAGAACAGATGGTCCCCAGATGCGGTCCAGCCCTCAGCAGTTTCTAGAGAACCATCAGATGTTTCCAGGG
TGCCCCAAGGACCTGAAATGACCCTGTGCCTTATTTGAACTAACCAATCAGTTCGCTTCTCGCTTCTGTT
CGCGCGCTTCTGCTCCCCGAGCTCAATAAAAGAGCCCACAACCCCTCACTCGGGGCGCCAGTCCTCCGAT
TGACTGAGTCGCCCGGGTACCCGTGTATCCAATAAACCCTCTTGCAGTTGCATCCGACTTGTGGTCTCGC
TGTTCCTTGGGAGGGTCTCCTCTGAGTGATTGACTACCCGTCAGCGGGGGTCTTTCATTTGGGGGCTCGT
CCGGGATCGGGAGACCCCTGCCCAGGGACCACCGACCCACCACCGGGAGGTAAGCTGGCCAGCAACTTAT
CTGTGTCTGTCCGATTGTCTAGTGTCTATGACTGATTTTATGCGCCTGCGTCGGTACTAGTTAGCTAACT
AGCTCTGTATCTGGCGGACCCGTGGTGGAACTGACGAGTTCTGAACACCCGGCCGCAACCCTGGGAGACG
TCCCAGGGACTTTGGGGGCCGTTTTTGTGGCCCGACCTGAGGAAGGGAGTCGATGTGGAATCCGACCCCG
TCAGGATATGTGGTTCTGGTAGGAGACGAGAACCTAAAACAGTTCCCGCCTCCGTCTGAATTTTTGCTTT
CGGTTTGGAACCGAAGCCGCGCGTCTTGTCTGCTGCAGCATCGTTCTGTGTTGTCTCTGTCTGACTGTGT
TTCTGTATTTGTCTGAAAATTAGGGCCAGACTGTTACCACTCCCTTAAGTTTGACCTTAGATCACTGGAA
AGATGTCGAGCGGCTCGCTCACAACCAGTCGGTAGATGTCAAGAAGAGACGTTGGGTTACCTTCTGCTCT
GCAGAATGGCCAACCTTTAACGTCGGATGGCCGCGAGACGGCACCTTTAACCGAGACCTCATCACCCAGG
TTAAGATCAAGGTCTTTTCACCTGGCCCGCATGGACACCCAGACCAGGTCCCCTACATCGTGACCTGGGA
AGCCTTGGCTTTTGACCCCCCTCCCTGGGTCAAGCCCTTTGTACACCCTAAGCCTCCGCCTCCTCTTCTT
CCATCCGCGCCGTCTCTCCCCCTTGAACCTCCTCTTTCGACCCCGCCTCAATCCTCCCTTTATCCAGCCC
TCACTCCTTCTCTAGGCGCCGGCCGGATCCCAGTGTGGTGGTACGTAGGAATTCGCCAGCACAGTGGTCG
ACGGTACCGCGGGCCCGGGATCCGCCCCTCTCCCTCCCCCCCCCCTAACGTTACTGGCCGAAGCCGCTTG
GAATAAGGCCGGTGTGCGTTTGTCTATATGTTATTTTCCACCATATTGCCGTCTTTTGGCAATGTGAGGG
CCCGGAAACCTGGCCCTGTCTTCTTGACGAGCATTCCTAGGGGTCTTTCCCCTCTCGCCAAAGGAATGCA
AGGTCTGTTGAATGTCGTGAAGGAAGCAGTTCCTCTGGAAGCTTCTTGAAGACAAACAACGTCTGTAGCG
ACCCTTTGCAGGCAGCGGAACCCCCCACCTGGCGACAGGTGCCTCTGCGGCCAAAAGCCACGTGTATAAG
ATACACCTGCAAAGGCGGCACAACCCCAGTGCCACGTTGTGAGTTGGATAGTTGTGGAAAGAGTCAAATG
GCTCTCCTCAAGCGTATTCAACAAGGGGCTGAAGGATGCCCAGAAGGTACCCCATTGTATGGGATCTGAT
CTGGGGCCTCGGTGCACATGCTTTACATGTGTTTAGTCGAGGTTAAAAAAACGTCTAGGCCCCCCGAACC
ACGGGGACGTGGTTTTCCTTTGAAAAACACGATGATAATATGGCCACAACCATGGTGAGCAAGGGCGAGG
AGCTGTTCACCGGGGTGGTGCCCATCCTGGTCGAGCTGGACGGCGACGTAAACGGCCACAAGTTCAGCGT
GTCCGGCGAGGGCGAGGGCGATGCCACCTACGGCAAGCTGACCCTGAAGTTCATCTGCACCACCGGCAAG
CTGCCCGTGCCCTGGCCCACCCTCGTGACCACCCTGACCTACGGCGTGCAGTGCTTCAGCCGCTACCCCG
ACCACATGAAGCAGCACGACTTCTTCAAGTCCGCCATGCCCGAAGGCTACGTCCAGGAGCGCACCATCTT
CTTCAAGGACGACGGCAACTACAAGACCCGCGCCGAGGTGAAGTTCGAGGGCGACACCCTGGTGAACCGC
ATCGAGCTGAAGGGCATCGACTTCAAGGAGGACGGCAACATCCTGGGGCACAAGCTGGAGTACAACTACA
ACAGCCACAACGTCTATATCATGGCCGACAAGCAGAAGAACGGCATCAAGGTGAACTTCAAGATCCGCCA
CAACATCGAGGACGGCAGCGTGCAGCTCGCCGACCACTACCAGCAGAACACCCCCATCGGCGACGGCCCC
GTGCTGCTGCCCGACAACCACTACCTGAGCACCCAGTCCGCCCTGAGCAAAGACCCCAACGAGAAGCGCG
ATCACATGGTCCTGCTGGAGTTCGTGACCGCCGCCGGGATCACTCTCGGCATGGACGAGCTGTACAAGTA
AGTCGACCTGTGGAATGTGTGTCAGTTAGGGTGTGGAAAGTCCCCAGGCTCCCCAGCAGGCAGAAGTATG
CAAAGCATGCATCTCAATTAGTCAGCAACCAGGTGTGGAAAGTCCCCAGGCTCCCCAGCAGGCAGAAGTA
TGCAAAGCATGCATCTCAATTAGTCAGCAACCATAGTCCCGCCCCTAACTCCGCCCATCCCGCCCCTAAC
TCCGCCCAGTTCCGCCCATTCTCCGCCCCATGGCTGACTAATTTTTTTTATTTATGCAGAGGCCGAGGCC
GCCTCGGCCTCTGAGCTATTCCAGAAGTAGTGAGGAGGCTTTTTTGGAGGCCTAGGCTTTTGCAAAAAGC
TTCACGCTGCCGCAAGCACTCAGGGCGCAAGGGCTGCTAAAGGAAGCGGAACACGTAGAAAGCCAGTCCG
CAGAAACGGTGCTGACCCCGGATGAATGTCAGCTACTGGGCTATCTGGACAAGGGAAAACGCAAGCGCAA
AGAGAAAGCAGGTAGCTTGCAGTGGGCTTACATGGCGATAGCTAGACTGGGCGGTTTTATGGACAGCAAG
CGAACCGGAATTGCCAGCTGGGGCGCCCTCTGGTAAGGTTGGGAAGCCCTGCAAAGTAAACTGGATGGCT
TTCTTGCCGCCAAGGATCTGATGGCGCAGGGGATCAAGATCTGATCAAGAGACAGGATGAGGATCGTTTC
GCATGATTGAACAAGATGGATTGCACGCAGGTTCTCCGGCCGCTTGGGTGGAGAGGCTATTCGGCTATGA
CTGGGCACAACAGACAATCGGCTGCTCTGATGCCGCCGTGTTCCGGCTGTCAGCGCAGGGGCGCCCGGTT
CTTTTTGTCAAGACCGACCTGTCCGGTGCCCTGAATGAACTGCAGGACGAGGCAGCGCGGCTATCGTGGC
TGGCCACGACGGGCGTTCCTTGCGCAGCTGTGCTCGACGTTGTCACTGAAGCGGGAAGGGACTGGCTGCT
ATTGGGCGAAGTGCCGGGGCAGGATCTCCTGTCATCTCACCTTGCTCCTGCCGAGAAAGTATCCATCATG
GCTGATGCAATGCGGCGGCTGCATACGCTTGATCCGGCTACCTGCCCATTCGACCACCAAGCGAAACATC
GCATCGAGCGAGCACGTACTCGGATGGAAGCCGGTCTTGTCGATCAGGATGATCTGGACGAAGAGCATCA
GGGGCTCGCGCCAGCCGAACTGTTCGCCAGGCTCAAGGCGCGCATGCCCGACGGCGAGGATCTCGTCGTG
ACCCATGGCGATGCCTGCTTGCCGAATATCATGGTGGAAAATGGCCGCTTTTCTGGATTCATCGACTGTG
GCCGGCTGGGTGTGGCGGACCGCTATCAGGACATAGCGTTGGCTACCCGTGATATTGCTGAAGAGCTTGG
CGGCGAATGGGCTGACCGCTTCCTCGTGCTTTACGGTATCGCCGCTCCCGATTCGCAGCGCATCGCCTTC
TATCGCCTTCTTGACGAGTTCTTCTGAGCGGGACTCTGGGGTTATCGATCGTAATCTGCTGCTTGCAAAC
AAAAAAACCACCGCTACCAGCGGTGGTTTGTTTGCCGGATCAAGAGCTACCAACTCTTTTTCCGAAGGTA
ACTGGCTTCAGCAGAGCGCAGATACCAAATACTGTCCTTCTAGTGTAGCCGTAGTTAGGCCACCACTTCA
AGAACTCTGTAGCACCGCCTACATACCTCGCTCTGCTAATCCTGTTACCAGTGGCTGCTGCCAGTGGCGA
TAAGTCGTGTCTTACCGGGTTGGACTCAAGACGATAGTTACCGGATAAGGCGCAGCGGTCGGGCTGAACG
GGGGGTTCGTGCACACAGCCCAGCTTGGAGCGAACGACCTACACCGAACTGAGATACCTACAGCGTGAGC
TATGAGAAAGCGCCACGCTTCCCGAAGGGAGAAAGGCGGACAGGTATCCGGTAAGCGGCAGGGTCGGAAC
AGGAGAGCGCACGAGGGAGCTTCCAGGGGGAAACGCCTGGTATCTTTATAGTCCTGTCGGGTTTCGCCAC
CTCTGACTTGAGCGTCGATTTTTGTGATGCTCGTCAGGGGGGCGGAGCCTATGGAAAAACGCCAGCAACG
ATCGATAAAATAAAAGATTTTATTTAGTCTCCAGAAAAAGGGGGGAATGAAAGACCCCACCTGTAGGTTT
GGCAAGCTAGCTTAAGTAACGCCATTTTGCAAGGCATGGAAAAATACATAACTGAGAATAGAGAAGTTCA
GATCAAGGTCAGGAACAGATGGAACAGCTGAATATGGGCCAAACAGGATATCTGTGGTAAGCAGTTCCTG
CCCCGGCTCAGGGCCAAGAACAGATGGAACAGCTGAATATGGGCCAAACAGGATATCTGTGGTAAGCAGT
TCCTGCCCCGGCTCAGGGCCAAGAACAGATGGTCCCCAGATGCGGTCCAGCCCTCAGCAGTTTCTAGAGA
ACCATCAGATGTTTCCAGGGTGCCCCAAGGACCTGAAATGACCCTGTGCCTTATTTGAACTAACCAATCA
GTTCGCTTCTCGCTTCTGTTCGCGCGCTTCTGCTCCCCGAGCTCAATAAAAGAGCCCACAACCCCTCACT
CGGGGCGCCAGTCCTCCGATTGACTGAGTCGCCCGGGTACCCGTGTATCCAATAAACCCTCTTGCAGTTG
CATCCGACTTGTGGTCTCGCTGTTCCTTGGGAGGGTCTCCTCTGAGTGATTGACTACCCGTCAGCGGGGG
TCTTTCATTTCCGACTTGTGGTCTCGCTGCCTTGGGAGGGTCTCCTCTGAGTGATTGACTACCCGTCAGC
GGGGGTCTTCACATGCAGCATGTATCAAAATTAATTTGGTTTTTTTTCTTAAGTATTTACATTAAATGGC
CATAGTGCGGCCGCAAATCAATCTAAAGTATATATGAGTAAACTTGGTCTGACAGTTACCAATGCTTAAT
CAGTGAGGCACCTATCTCAGCGATCTGTCTATTTCGTTCATCCATAGTTGCCTGACTCCCCGTCGTGTAG
ATAACTACGATACGGGAGGGCTTACCATCTGGCCCCAGTGCTGCAATGATACCGCGAGACCCACGCTCAC
CGGCTCCAGATTTATCAGCAATAAACCAGCCAGCCGGAAGGGCCGAGCGCAGAAGTGGTCCTGCAACTTT
ATCCGCCTCCATCCAGTCTATTAATTGTTGCCGGGAAGCTAGAGTAAGTAGTTCGCCAGTTAATAGTTTG
CGCAACGTTGTTGCCATTGCTACAGGCATCGTGGTGTCACGCTCGTCGTTTGGTATGGCTTCATTCAGCT
CCGGTTCCCAACGATCAAGGCGAGTTACATGATCCCCCATGTTGTGCAAAAAAGCGGTTAGCTCCTTCGG
TCCTCCGATCGTTGTCAGAAGTAAGTTGGCCGCAGTGTTATCACTCATGGTTATGGCAGCACTGCATAAT
TCTCTTACTGTCATGCCATCCGTAAGATGCTTTTCTGTGACTGGTGAGTACTCAACCAAGTCATTCTGAG
AATAGTGTATGCGGCGACCGAGTTGCTCTTGCCCGGCGTCAACACGGGATAATACCGCGCCACATAGCAG
AACTTTAAAAGTGCTCATCATTGGAAAACGTTCTTCGGGGCGAAAACTCTCAAGGATCTTACCGCTGTTG
AGATCCAGTTCGATGTAACCCACTCGTGCACCCAACTGATCTTCAGCATCTTTTACTTTCACCAGCGTTT
CTGGGTGAGCAAAAACAGGAAGGCAAAATGCCGCAAAAAAGGGAATAAGGGCGACACGGAAATGTTGAAT
ACTCATACTCTTCCTTTTTCAATATTATTGAAGCATTTATCAGGGTTATTGTCTCATGAGCGGATACATA
TTTGAATGTATTTAGAAAAATAAACAAATAGGGGTTCCGCGCACATTTCCCCGAAAAGTGCCAC
