>Addgene plasmid #14431 | pBabe neo IRES-EGFP | addgene partial sequence | sequence record 20315 | 14431 with pBABE5'
TACGTAGGATTCGCCAGCACAGTGGTCGACGGTACCGCGGGCCCGGGATCCGCCCCTCTCCCTCCCCCCC
CCCTAACGTTACTGGCCGAAGCCGCTTGGAATAAGGCCGGTGTGCGTTTGTCTATATGTTATTTTCCACC
ATATTGCCGTCTTTTGGCAATGTGAGGGCCCGGAAACCTGGCCCTGTCTTCTTGACGAGCATTCCTAGGG
GTCTTTCCCCTCTCGCCAAAGGAATGCAAGGTCTGTTGAATGTCGTGAAGGAAGCAGTTCCTCTGGAAGC
TTCTTGAAGACAAACAACGTCTGTAGCGACCCTTTGCAGGCAGCGGAACCCCCCACCTGGCGACAGGTGC
CTCTGCGGCCAAAAGCCACGTGTATAAGATACACCTGCAAAGGCGGCACAACCCCAGTGCCACGTTGTGA
GTTGGATAGTTGTGGAAAGAGTCAAATGGCTCTCCTCAAGCGTATTCAACAAGGGGCTGAAGGATGCCCA
GAAGGTACCCCATTGTATGGGATCTGATCTGGGGCCTCGGTACACATGCTTTACATGTGTTTAGTCGAGG
TTAAAAAAACGTCTAGGCCCCCCGAACCACGGGGACGTGGTTTTCCTTTGAAAAACACGATGATAATATG
GCCACAACCATGGTGAGCAAGGGCGAAGAGCTGTTCACCGGGGTGGTGCCCATCCTGGTCGAGCTGGAC
