>Addgene plasmid #14431 | pBabe neo IRES-EGFP | addgene partial sequence | sequence record 36669 | pBABE-3
ANTNNAGCTGTCATGCCGAGAGTGATCCCGGCGGCGGTCACGAACTCCAGCAGGACCATGTGATCGCGCT
TCTCGTTGGGGTCTTTGCTCAGGGCGGACTGGGTGCTCAGGTAGTGGTTGTCGGGCAGCAGCACGGGGCC
GTCGCCGATGGGGGTGTTCTGCTGGTAGTGGTCGGCGAGCTGCACGCTGCCGTCCTCGATGTTGTGGCGG
ATCTTGAAGTTCACCTTGATGCCGTTCTTCTGCTTGTCGGCCATGATATAGACGTTGTGGCTGTTGTAGT
TGTACTCCAGCTTGTGCCCCAGGATGTTGCCGTCCTCCTTGAAGTCGATGCCCTTCAGCTCGATGCGGTT
CACCAGGGTGTCGCCCTCGAACTTCACCTCGGCGCGGGTCTTGTAGTTGCCGTCGTCCTTGAAGAAGATG
GTGCGCTCCTGGACGTAGCCTTCGGGCATGGCGGACTTGAAGAAGTCGTGCTGCTTCATGTGGTCGGGGT
AGCGGCTGAAGCACTGCACGCCGTAGGTCAGGGTGGTCACGAGGGTGGGCCAGGGCACGGGCAGCTTGCC
GGTGGTGCAGATGAACTTCAGGGTCAGCTTGCCGTAGGTGGCATCGCCCTCGCCCTCGCCGGACACGCTG
AACTTGTGGCCGTTTACGTCGCCGTCCAGCTCGACCAGGATGGGCACCACCCCGGTGAACAGCTCCTCGC
CCTTGCTCACCATGGTTGTGGCCATATTATCATCGTGTTTTTCAAAGGAAAACCACGTCCCCGTGGTTCG
GGGGGCCTAGACGTTTTTTTAACCTCGACTAAACACATGTAAAGCATGTGTACCGAGGCCCCANATCAGA
TCCCATACAAATGGGGTACCTTCTGGGCATCCTTCANCCCCTTGTTGAATACGCTTNGAGGAGAGCNATT
TGACTCTTTCCACAACTATCCAACTCANAACGTGGCACTGGGGTTGTGCNCTTNAGGATAANTGTTGCAN
