>Addgene plasmid #14431 | pBabe neo IRES-EGFP | addgene partial sequence | sequence record 75260 | SV40pro-F 5'-TATTTATGCAGAGGCCGAGG-3'
CGAGTGTGAGGAGGCTTTTTTGGAGGCCTAGGCTTTTGCAAAAAGCTTCACGCTGCCGCAAGCACTCAGG
GCGCAAGGGCTGCTAAAGGAAGCGGAACACGTAGAAAGCCAGTCCGCAGAAACGGTGCTGACCCCGGATG
AATGTCAGCTACTGGGCTATCTGGACAAGGGAAAACGCAAGCGCAAAGAGAAAGCAGGTAGCTTGCAGTG
GGCTTACATGGCGATAGCTAGACTGGGCGGTTTTATGGACAGCAAGCGAACCGGAATTGCCAGCTGGGGC
GCCCTCTGGTAAGGTTGGGAAGCCCTGCAAAGTAAACTGGATGGCTTTCTTGCCGCCAAGGATCTGATGG
CGCAGGGGATCAAGATCTGATCAAGAGACAGGATGAGGATCGTTTCGCATGATTGAACAAGATGGATTGC
ACGCAGGTTCTCCGGCCGCTTGGGTGGAGAGGCTATTCGGCTATGACTGGGCACAACAGACAATCGGCTG
CTCTGATGCCGCCGTGTTCCGGCTGTCAGCGCAGGGGCGCCCGGTTCTTTTTGTCAAGACCGACCTGTCC
GGTGCCCTGAATGAACTGCAGGACGAGGCAGCGCGGCTATCGTGGCTGGCCACGACGGGCGTTCCTTGCG
CAGCTGTGCTCGACGTTGTCACTGAAGCGGGAAGGGACTGGCTGCTATTGGGCGAAGTGCCGGGGCAGGA
TCTCCTGTCATCTCACCTTGCTCCTGCCGAGAAAGTATCCATCATGGCTGATGCAATGCGGCGGCTGCAT
ACGCTTGATCCGGCTACCTGCCCATTCGACCACCAAGCGAAACATCGCATCGAGCGAGCACGTACTCGGA
TGGAAGCCGGTCTTGTCGATCAGGATGATCTGG
